>Addgene plasmid #216175 | pHAGE2-TetO-OCT4-KLF4-cMYC | addgene full sequence | sequence record 431744 | Addgene NGS Result
TGGAAGGGCTAATTCACTCCCAAAGAAGACAAGATATCCTTGATCTGTGGATCTACCACACACAAGGCTA
CTTCCCTGATTAGCAGAACTACACACCAGGGCCAGGGGTCAGATATCCACTGACCTTTGGATGGTGCTAC
AAGCTAGTACCAGTTGAGCCAGATAAGGTAGAAGAGGCCAATAAAGGAGAGAACACCAGCTTGTTACACC
CTGTGAGCCTGCATGGGATGGATGACCCGGAGAGAGAAGTGTTAGAGTGGAGGTTTGACAGCCGCCTAGC
ATTTCATCACGTGGCCCGAGAGCTGCATCCGGAGTACTTCAAGAACTGCTGATATCGAGCTTGCTACAAG
GGACTTTCCGCTGGGGACTTTCCAGGGAGGCGTGGCCTGGGCGGGACTGGGGAGTGGCGAGCCCTCAGAT
CCTGCATATAAGCAGCTGCTTTTTGCCTGTACTGGGTCTCTCTGGTTAGACCAGATCTGAGCCTGGGAGC
TCTCTGGCTAACTAGGGAACCCACTGCTTAAGCCTCAATAAAGCTTGCCTTGAGTGCTTCAAGTAGTGTG
TGCCCGTCTGTTGTGTGACTCTGGTAACTAGAGATCCCTCAGACCCTTTTAGTCAGTGTGGAAAATCTCT
AGCAGTGGCGCCCGAACAGGGACTTGAAAGCGAAAGGGAAACCAGAGGAGCTCTCTCGACGCAGGACTCG
GCTTGCTGAAGCGCGCACGGCAAGAGGCGAGGGGCGGCGACTGGTGAGTACGCCAAAAATTTTGACTAGC
GGAGGCTAGAAGGAGAGAGATGGGTGCGAGAGCGTCAGTATTAAGCGGGGGAGAATTAGATCGCGATGGG
AAAAAATTCGGTTAAGGCCAGGGGGAAAGAAAAAATATAAATTAAAACATATAGTATGGGCAAGCAGGGA
GCTAGAACGATTCGCAGTTAATCCTGGCCTGTTAGAAACATCAGAAGGCTGTAGACAAATACTGGGACAG
CTACAACCATCCCTTCAGACAGGATCAGAAGAACTTAGATCATTATATAATACAGTAGCAACCCTCTATT
GTGTGCATCAAAGGATAGAGATAAAAGACACCAAGGAAGCTTTAGACAAGATAGAGGAAGAGCAAAACAA
AAGTAAGACCACCGCACAGCAAGCGGCCGGCCGCTGATCTTCAGACCTGGAGGAGGAGATATGAGGGACA
ATTGGAGAAGTGAATTATATAAATATAAAGTAGTAAAAATTGAACCATTAGGAGTAGCACCCACCAAGGC
AAAGAGAAGAGTGGTGCAGAGAGAAAAAAGAGCAGTGGGAATAGGAGCTTTGTTCCTTGGGTTCTTGGGA
GCAGCAGGAAGCACTATGGGCGCAGCGTCAATGACGCTGACGGTACAGGCCAGACAATTATTGTCTGGTA
TAGTGCAGCAGCAGAACAATTTGCTGAGGGCTATTGAGGCGCAACAGCATCTGTTGCAACTCACAGTCTG
GGGCATCAAGCAGCTCCAGGCAAGAATCCTGGCTGTGGAAAGATACCTAAAGGATCAACAGCTCCTGGGG
ATTTGGGGTTGCTCTGGAAAACTCATTTGCACCACTGCTGTGCCTTGGAATGCTAGTTGGAGTAATAAAT
CTCTGGAACAGATTTGGAATCACACGACCTGGATGGAGTGGGACAGAGAAATTAACAATTACACAAGCTT
AATACACTCCTTAATTGAAGAATCGCAAAACCAGCAAGAAAAGAATGAACAAGAATTATTGGAATTAGAT
AAATGGGCAAGTTTGTGGAATTGGTTTAACATAACAAATTGGCTGTGGTATATAAAATTATTCATAATGA
TAGTAGGAGGCTTGGTAGGTTTAAGAATAGTTTTTGCTGTACTTTCTATAGTGAATAGAGTTAGGCAGGG
ATATTCACCATTATCGTTTCAGACCCACCTCCCAACCCCGAGGGGACCCGACAGGCCCGAAGGAATAGAA
GAAGAAGGTGGAGAGAGAGACAGAGACAGATCCATTCGATTAGTGAACGGATCTCGACGGTATCGCCGAA
TTCACAAATGGCAGTATTCATCCACAATTTTAAAAGAAAAGGGGGGATTGGGGGGTACAGTGCAGGGGAA
AGAATAGTAGACATAATAGCAACAGACATACAAACTAAAGAATTACAAAAACAAATTACAAAAATTCAAA
ATTTTCGGGTTTATTACAGGGACAGCAGAGATCCAGTTTGGACTAGTCCACACCCTAACTGACACACTCG
AGTTTACCACTCCCTATCAGTGATAGAGAAAAGTGAAAGTCGAGTTTACCACTCCCTATCAGTGATAGAG
AAAAGTGAAAGTCGAGTTTACCACTCCCTATCAGTGATAGAGAAAAGTGAAAGTCGAGTTTACCACTCCC
TATCAGTGATAGAGAAAAGTGAAAGTCGAGTTTACCACTCCCTATCAGTGATAGAGAAAAGTGAAAGTCG
AGTTTACCACTCCCTATCAGTGATAGAGAAAAGTGAAAGTCGAGTTTACCACTCCCTATCAGTGATAGAG
AAAAGTGAAAGTCGAGCTCGGTACCCGGGTCGAGGTAGGCATGTACGGTGGGAGGCCTATATAAGCAGAG
CTCGTTTAGTGAACCGTCAGATCGCCTGGAGACGCCATCCACGCTGTTTTGACCTCCATAGAAGACACCG
GGACCGATCCAGCCTGCGGCCACCACCGGTATGGCGGGACACCTGGCTTCGGATTTCGCCTTCTCGCCCC
CTCCAGGTGGTGGAGGTGATGGGCCAGGGGGGCCGGAGCCGGGCTGGGTTGATCCTCGGACCTGGCTAAG
CTTCCAAGGCCCTCCTGGAGGGCCAGGAATCGGGCCGGGGGTTGGGCCAGGCTCTGAGGTGTGGGGGATT
CCCCCATGCCCCCCGCCGTATGAGTTCTGTGGGGGGATGGCGTACTGTGGGCCCCAGGTTGGAGTGGGGC
TAGTGCCCCAAGGCGGCTTGGAGACCTCTCAGCCTGAGGGTGAAGCAGGAGTCGGGGTGGAGAGCAACTC
CGATGGGGCCTCCCCGGAGCCCTGCACCGTCACCCCTGGTGCCGTGAAGCTGGAGAAGGAGAAGCTGGAG
CAAAACCCGGAGGAGTCCCAGGACATCAAAGCTCTGCAGAAAGAACTCGAGCAATTTGCCAAGCTCCTGA
AGCAGAAGAGGATCACCCTGGGATATACACAGGCCGATGTGGGGCTCACCCTGGGGGTTCTATTTGGGAA
GGTATTCAGCCAAACGACCATCTGCCGCTTTGAGGCTCTGCAGCTTAGCTTCAAGAACATGTGTAAGCTG
CGGCCCTTGCTGCAGAAGTGGGTGGAGGAAGCTGACAACAATGAAAATCTTCAGGAGATATGCAAAGCAG
AAACCCTCGTGCAGGCCCGAAAGAGAAAGCGAACCAGTATCGAGAACCGAGTGAGAGGCAACCTGGAGAA
TTTGTTCCTGCAGTGCCCGAAACCCACACTGCAGCAGATCAGCCACATCGCCCAGCAGCTTGGGCTCGAG
AAGGATGTGGTCCGAGTGTGGTTCTGTAACCGGCGCCAGAAGGGCAAGCGATCAAGCAGCGACTATGCAC
AACGAGAGGATTTTGAGGCTGCTGGGTCTCCTTTCTCAGGGGGACCAGTGTCCTTTCCTCTGGCCCCAGG
GCCCCATTTTGGTACCCCAGGCTATGGGAGCCCTCACTTCACTGCACTGTACTCCTCGGTCCCTTTCCCT
GAGGGGGAAGCCTTTCCCCCTGTCTCTGTCACCACTCTGGGCTCTCCCATGCATTCAAACGGATCTGGAG
AGGGCAGAGGAAGTCTTCTAACATGCGGTGACGTGGAGGAGAATCCCGGCCCCATGGCTGTCAGCGACGC
GCTGCTCCCATCTTTCTCCACGTTCGCGTCTGGCCCGGCGGGAAGGGAGAAGACACTGCGTCAAGCAGGT
GCCCCGAATAACCGCTGGCGGGAGGAGCTCTCCCACATGAAGCGACTTCCCCCAGTGCTTCCCGGCCGCC
CCTATGACCTGGCGGCGGCGACCGTGGCCACAGACCTGGAGAGCGGCGGAGCCGGTGCGGCTTGCGGCGG
TAGCAACCTGGCGCCCCTACCTCGGAGAGAGACCGAGGAGTTCAACGATCTCCTGGACCTGGACTTTATT
CTCTCCAATTCGCTGACCCATCCTCCGGAGTCAGTGGCCGCCACCGTGTCCTCGTCAGCGTCAGCCTCCT
CTTCGTCGTCGCCGTCGAGCAGCGGCCCTGCCAGCGCGCCCTCCACCTGCAGCTTCACCTATCCGATCCG
GGCCGGGAACGACCCGGGCGTGGCGCCGGGCGGCACGGGCGGAGGCCTCCTCTATGGCAGGGAGTCCGCT
CCCCCTCCGACGGCTCCCTTCAACCTGGCGGACATCAACGACGTGAGCCCCTCGGGCGGCTTCGTGGCCG
AGCTCCTGCGGCCAGAATTGGACCCGGTGTACATTCCGCCGCAGCAGCCGCAGCCGCCAGGTGGCGGGCT
GATGGGCAAGTTCGTGCTGAAGGCGTCGCTGAGCGCCCCTGGCAGCGAGTACGGCAGCCCGTCGGTCATC
AGCGTCAGCAAAGGCAGCCCTGACGGCAGCCACCCGGTGGTGGTGGCGCCCTACAACGGCGGGCCGCCGC
GCACGTGCCCCAAGATCAAGCAGGAGGCGGTCTCTTCGTGCACCCACTTGGGCGCTGGACCCCCTCTCAG
CAATGGCCACCGGCCGGCTGCACACGACTTCCCCCTGGGGCGGCAGCTCCCCAGCAGGACTACCCCGACC
CTGGGTCTTGAGGAAGTGCTGAGCAGCAGGGACTGTCACCCTGCCCTGCCGCTTCCTCCCGGCTTCCATC
CCCACCCGGGGCCCAATTACCCATCCTTCCTGCCCGATCAGATGCAGCCGCAAGTCCCGCCGCTCCATTA
CCAAGAGCTCATGCCACCCGGTTCCTGCATGCCAGAGGAGCCCAAGCCAAAGAGGGGAAGACGATCGTGG
CCCCGGAAAAGGACCGCCACCCACACTTGTGATTACGCGGGCTGCGGCAAAACCTACACAAAGAGTTCCC
ATCTCAAGGCACACCTGCGAACCCACACAGGTGAGAAACCTTACCACTGTGACTGGGACGGCTGTGGATG
GAAATTCGCCCGCTCAGATGAACTGACCAGGCACTACCGTAAACACACGGGGCACCGCCCGTTCCAGTGC
CAAAAATGCGACCGAGCATTTTCCAGGTCGGACCACCTCGCCTTACACATGAAGAGGCATTTTGGATCTG
GAGCAACAAACTTCTCACTACTCAAACAAGCAGGTGACGTGGAGGAGAATCCCGGCCCTATGCCCCTCAA
CGTTAGCTTCACCAACAGGAACTATGACCTCGACTACGACTCGGTGCAGCCGTATTTCTACTGCGACGAG
GAGGAGAACTTCTACCAGCAGCAGCAGCAGAGCGAGCTGCAGCCCCCGGCGCCCAGCGAGGATATCTGGA
AGAAATTCGAGCTGCTGCCCACCCCGCCCCTGTCCCCTAGCCGCCGCTCCGGGCTCTGCTCGCCCTCCTA
CGTTGCGGTCACACCCTTCTCCCTTCGGGGAGACAACGACGGCGGTGGCGGGAGCTTCTCCACGGCCGAC
CAGCTGGAGATGGTGACCGAGCTGCTGGGAGGAGACATGGTGAACCAGAGTTTCATCTGCGACCCGGACG
ACGAGACCTTCATCAAAAACATCATCATCCAGGACTGTATGTGGAGCGGCTTCTCGGCCGCCGCCAAGCT
CGTCTCAGAGAAGCTGGCCTCCTACCAGGCTGCGCGCAAAGACAGCGGCAGCCCGAACCCCGCCCGCGGC
CACAGCGTCTGCTCCACCTCCAGCTTGTACCTGCAGGATCTGAGCGCCGCCGCCTCAGAGTGCATCGACC
CCTCGGTGGTCTTCCCCTACCCTCTCAACGACAGCAGCTCGCCCAAGTCCTGCGCCTCGCAAGACTCCAG
CGCCTTCTCTCCGTCCTCGGATTCTCTGCTCTCCTCGACGGAGTCCTCCCCGCAGGGCAGCCCCGAGCCC
CTGGTGCTCCATGAGGAGACACCGCCCACCACCAGCAGCGACTCTGAGGAGGAACAAGAAGATGAGGAAG
AAATCGATGTTGTTTCTGTGGAAAAGAGGCAGGCTCCTGGCAAAAGGTCAGAGTCTGGATCACCTTCTGC
TGGAGGCCACAGCAAACCTCCTCACAGCCCACTGGTCCTCAAGAGGTGCCACGTCTCCACACATCAGCAC
AACTACGCAGCGCCTCCCTCCACTCGGAAGGACTATCCTGCTGCCAAGAGGGTCAAGTTGGACAGTGTCA
GAGTCCTGAGACAGATCAGCAACAACCGAAAATGCACCAGCCCCAGGTCCTCGGACACCGAGGAGAATGT
CAAGAGGCGAACACACAACGTCTTGGAGCGCCAGAGGAGGAACGAGCTAAAACGGAGCTTTTTTGCCCTG
CGTGACCAGATCCCGGAGTTGGAAAACAATGAAAAGGCCCCCAAGGTAGTTATCCTTAAAAAAGCCACAG
CATACATCCTGTCCGTCCAAGCAGAGGAGCAAAAGCTCATTTCTGAAGAGGACTTGTTGCGGAAACGACG
AGAACAGTTGAAACACAAACTTGAACAGCTACGGAACTCTTGTGCGTGAGTCGACATCGATAGATCCTAA
TCAACCTCTGGATTACAAAATTTGTGAAAGATTGACTGGTATTCTTAACTATGTTGCTCCTTTTACGCTA
TGTGGATACGCTGCTTTAATGCCTTTGTATCATGCTATTGCTTCCCGTATGGCTTTCATTTTCTCCTCCT
TGTATAAATCCTGGTTGCTGTCTCTTTATGAGGAGTTGTGGCCCGTTGTCAGGCAACGTGGCGTGGTGTG
CACTGTGTTTGCTGACGCAACCCCCACTGGTTGGGGCATTGCCACCACCTGTCAGCTCCTTTCCGGGACT
TTCGCTTTCCCCCTCCCTATTGCCACGGCGGAACTCATCGCCGCCTGCCTTGCCCGCTGCTGGACAGGGG
CTCGGCTGTTGGGCACTGACAATTCCGTGGTGTTGTCGGGGAAATCATCGTCCTTTCCTTGGCTGCTCGC
CTGTGTTGCCACCTGGATTCTGCGCGGGACGTCCTTCTGCTACGTCCCTTCGGCCCTCAATCCAGCGGAC
CTTCCTTCCCGCGGCCTGCTGCCGGCTCTGCGGCCTCTTCCGCGTCTTCGCCTTCGCCCTCAGACGAGTC
GGATCTCCCTTTGGGCCGCCTCCCCGCCTGGTACCTTTAAGACCAATGACTTACAAGGCAGCTGTAGATC
TTAGCCACTTTTTAAAAGAAAAGGGGGGACTGGAAGGGCTAATTCACTCCCAACGAAGACAAGATCACCT
GCAGGACAGGCGCGCCATAACTTCGTATAGCATACATTATACGAAGTTATCTGCTTTTTGCTTGTACTGG
GTCTCTCTGGTTAGACCAGATCTGAGCCTGGGAGCTCTCTGGCTAACTAGGGAACCCACTGCTTAAGCCT
CAATAAAGCTTGCCTTGAGTGCTTCAAGTAGTGTGTGCCCGTCTGTTGTGTGACTCTGGTAACTAGAGAT
CCCTCAGACCCTTTTAGTCAGTGTGGAAAATCTCTAGCACCCGGGCGATTAAGGAAAGGGCTAGATCATT
CTTGAAGACGAAAGGGCCTCGTGATACGCCTATTTTTATAGGTTAATGTCATGATAATAATGGTTTCTTA
GACGTCAGGTGGCACTTTTCGGGGAAATGTGCGCGGAACCCCTATTTGTTTATTTTTCTAAATACATTCA
AATATGTATCCGCTCATGAGACAATAACCCTGATAAATGCTTCAATAATATTGAAAAAGGAAGAGTATGA
GTATTCAACATTTCCGTGTCGCCCTTATTCCCTTTTTTGCGGCATTTTGCCTTCCTGTTTTTGCTCACCC
AGAAACGCTGGTGAAAGTAAAAGATGCTGAAGATCAGTTGGGTGCACGAGTGGGTTACATCGAACTGGAT
CTCAACAGCGGTAAGATCCTTGAGAGTTTTCGCCCCGAAGAACGTTTTCCAATGATGAGCACTTTTAAAG
TTCTGCTATGTGGCGCGGTATTATCCCGTGTTGACGCCGGGCAAGAGCAACTCGGTCGCCGCATACACTA
TTCTCAGAATGACTTGGTTGAGTACTCACCAGTCACAGAAAAGCATCTTACGGATGGCATGACAGTAAGA
GAATTATGCAGTGCTGCCATAACCATGAGTGATAACACTGCGGCCAACTTACTTCTGACAACGATCGGAG
GACCGAAGGAGCTAACCGCTTTTTTGCACAACATGGGGGATCATGTAACTCGCCTTGATCGTTGGGAACC
GGAGCTGAATGAAGCCATACCAAACGACGAGCGTGACACCACGATGCCTGTAGCAATGGCAACAACGTTG
CGCAAACTATTAACTGGCGAACTACTTACTCTAGCTTCCCGGCAACAATTAATAGACTGGATGGAGGCGG
ATAAAGTTGCAGGACCACTTCTGCGCTCGGCCCTTCCGGCTGGCTGGTTTATTGCTGATAAATCTGGAGC
CGGTGAGCGTGGGTCTCGCGGTATCATTGCAGCACTGGGGCCAGATGGTAAGCCCTCCCGTATCGTAGTT
ATCTACACGACGGGGAGTCAGGCAACTATGGATGAACGAAATAGACAGATCGCTGAGATAGGTGCCTCAC
TGATTAAGCATTGGTAACTGTCAGACCAAGTTTACTCATATATACTTTAGATTGATTTAAAACTTCATTT
TTAATTTAAAAGGATCTAGGTGAAGATCCTTTTTGATAATCTCATGACCAAAATCCCTTAACGTGAGTTT
TCGTTCCACTGAGCGTCAGACCCCGTAGAAAAGATCAAAGGATCTTCTTGAGATCCTTTTTTTCTGCGCG
TAATCTGCTGCTTGCAAACAAAAAAACCACCGCTACCAGCGGTGGTTTGTTTGCCGGATCAAGAGCTACC
AACTCTTTTTCCGAAGGTAACTGGCTTCAGCAGAGCGCAGATACCAAATACTGTTCTTCTAGTGTAGCCG
TAGTTAGGCCACCACTTCAAGAACTCTGTAGCACCGCCTACATACCTCGCTCTGCTAATCCTGTTACCAG
TGGCTGCTGCCAGTGGCGATAAGTCGTGTCTTACCGGGTTGGACTCAAGACGATAGTTACCGGATAAGGC
GCAGCGGTCGGGCTGAACGGGGGGTTCGTGCACACAGCCCAGCTTGGAGCGAACGACCTACACCGAACTG
AGATACCTACAGCGTGAGCTATGAGAAAGCGCCACGCTTCCCGAAGGGAGAAAGGCGGACAGGTATCCGG
TAAGCGGCAGGGTCGGAACAGGAGAGCGCACGAGGGAGCTTCCAGGGGGAAACGCCTGGTATCTTTATAG
TCCTGTCGGGTTTCGCCACCTCTGACTTGAGCGTCGATTTTTGTGATGCTCGTCAGGGGGGCGGAGCCTA
TGGAAAAACGCCAGCAACGCGGCCTTTTTACGGTTCCTGGCCTTTTGCTGGCCTTTTGCTCACATGTTCT
TTCCTGCGTTATCCCCTGATTCTGTGGATAACCGTATTACCGCCTTTGAGTGAGCTGATACCGCTCGCCG
CAGCCGAACGACCGAGCGCAGCGAGTCAGTGAGCGAGGAAGCGGAAGAGCGCCCAATACGCAAACCGCCT
CTCCCCGCGCGTTGGCCGATTCATTAATGCAGCAAGCTCATGGCTGACTAATTTTTTTTATTTATGCAGA
GGCCGAGGCCGCCTCGGCCTCTGAGCTATTCCAGAAGTAGTGAGGAGGCTTTTTTGGAGGCCTAGGCTTT
TGCAAAAAGCTCCCCGTGGCACGACAGGTTTCCCGACTGGAAAGCGGGCAGTGAGCGCAACGCAATTAAT
GTGAGTTAGCTCACTCATTAGGCACCCCAGGCTTTACACTTTATGCTTCCGGCTCGTATGTTGTGTGGAA
TTGTGAGCGGATAACAATTTCACACAGGAAACAGCTATGACATGATTACGAATTTCACAAATAAAGCATT
TTTTTCACTGCATTCTAGTTGTGGTTTGTCCAAACTCATCAATGTATCTTATCATGTCTGGATCAACTGG
ATAACTCAAGCTAACCAAAATCATCCCAAACTTCCCACCCCATACCCTATTACCACTGCCAATTACCTGT
GGTTTCATTTACTCTAAACCTGTGATTCCTCTGAATTATTTTCATTTTAAAGAAATTGTATTTGTTAAAT
ATGTACTACAAACTTAGTAGT
Features (pLannotate 1.2.2; 29 found; start..end, strand, type, name):
    377..634     +  LTR            5' LTR (truncated): truncated 5' long terminal repeat (LTR) from HIV-1
    681..806     +  misc_feature   HIV-1 Ψ: packaging signal of human immunodeficiency virus type 1
    790..1128    +  CDS            HIV-1 gag (fragment): gag protein from human immunodeficiency virus 1; gag
   1303..1536    +  misc_feature   RRE: The Rev response element (RRE) of HIV-1 allows for Rev-dependent mRNA export from the nucleus to the cytoplasm.
   1913..2013    +  CDS            Rev (fragment): human immunodeficiency virus 1 (HIV-1) Rev protein; rev; enhances nuclear export of unspliced and incompletely spliced viral mRNAs
   2058..2175    +  misc_feature   cPPT/CTS: central polypurine tract and central termination sequence of HIV-1
   2217..2237    -  promoter       SV40 promoter (fragment): SV40 enhancer and early promoter
   2251..2521    +  protein_bind   tetracycline response element: contains seven copies of the tetracycline operator tetO tetracycline repressor TetR
   2532..2549    +  misc_feature   MCS (fragment): pUC18/19 multiple cloning site
   2549..2616    +  promoter       tight TRE promoter (fragment): Tet-responsive promoter PTight, consisting of seven tet operator sequences followed by the minimal CMV promoter
   2691..3770    +  CDS            POU5F1: PO5F1_HUMAN - Also known as OCT3, OCT4, OTF3. Experimental evidence at protein level: Swiss-Prot protein existence level 1. Transcription factor that binds to the octamer motif (5'- ATTTGCAT-3'). Forms a trimeric complex with SOX2 or SOX15 on DNA and controls the expression of a number of genes involved in embryonic development such as YES1, FGF4, UTF1 and ZFP206. Critical for early embryogenesis and for embryonic stem cell pluripotency. From Homo sapiens (Human).
   3834..5198    +  CDS            KLF4 (fragment): KLF4_HUMAN - Also known as EZF, GKLF. Experimental evidence at protein level: Swiss-Prot protein existence level 1. Transcription factor; can act both as activator and as repressor. Binds the 5'-CACCC-3' core sequence. Binds to the promoter region of its own gene and can activate its own transcription. Regulates the expression of key transcription factors during embryonic development. Plays an important role in maintaining embryonic stem cells, and in preventing their differentiation. Required for establishing the barrier function of the skin and for postnatal maturation and maintenance of the
   5310..6626    +  CDS            MYC: MYC_HUMAN - Also known as BHLHE39. Experimental evidence at protein level: Swiss-Prot protein existence level 1. Transcription factor that binds DNA in a non-specific manner, yet also specifically recognizes the core sequence 5'-CAC[GA]TG-3'. Activates the transcription of growth-related genes. Binds to the VEGFA promoter, promoting VEGFA production and subsequent sprouting angiogenesis (PubMed:24940000). Regulator of somatic reprogramming, controls self-renewal of embryonic stem cells. Functions with TAF6L to activate target gene expression through RNA polymerase II pause release (By similari
   6649..7237    +  misc_feature   WPRE: woodchuck hepatitis virus posttranscriptional regulatory element
   7290..7309    +  misc_feature   cPPT/CTS (fragment): central polypurine tract and central termination sequence of HIV-1
   7311..7346    +  LTR            3' LTR (ΔU3) (fragment): self-inactivating 3' long terminal repeat (LTR) from HIV-1
   7367..7400    +  protein_bind   loxP: Cre-mediated recombination occurs in the 8-bp core sequence (GCATACAT). Cre recombinase
   7419..7599    +  LTR            5' LTR (truncated): truncated 5' long terminal repeat (LTR) from HIV-1
   7732..7836    +  promoter       AmpR promoter: bla
   7837..8697    +  CDS            AmpR: β-lactamase; bla; confers resistance to ampicillin, carbenicillin, and related antibiotics
   8868..9456    +  rep_origin     ori: high-copy-number ColE1/pMB1/pBR322/pUC origin of replication
   9639..9693    +  CDS            lacI (fragment): lac repressor; lacI; The lac repressor binds to the lac operator to inhibit transcription in E. coli. This inhibition can be relieved by adding lactose or isopropyl-β-D-thiogalactopyranoside (IPTG).
   9699..9792    +  rep_origin     SV40 ori (fragment): SV40 origin of replication
   9817..9854    +  CDS            lacI (fragment): lac repressor; lacI; The lac repressor binds to the lac operator to inhibit transcription in E. coli. This inhibition can be relieved by adding lactose or isopropyl-β-D-thiogalactopyranoside (IPTG).
   9867..9888    +  protein_bind   CAP binding site: CAP binding activates transcription in the presence of cAMP. E. coli catabolite activator protein
   9903..9933    +  promoter       lac promoter: promoter for the E. coli lac operon
   9941..9957    +  protein_bind   lac operator: The lac repressor binds to the lac operator to inhibit transcription in E. coli. This inhibition can be relieved by adding lactose or isopropyl-β-D-thiogalactopyranoside (IPTG). lac repressor encoded by lacI
   9991..10074   +  polyA_signal   SV40 poly(A) signal (fragment): SV40 polyadenylation signal
  10241..329     +  CDS            nef (fragment) (across the origin): NEF_HV1BR - Experimental evidence at protein level: Swiss-Prot protein existence level 1. Extracellular Nef protein targets CD4(+) T-lymphocytes for apoptosis by interacting with CXCR4 surface receptors (PubMed:14990729). From Human immunodeficiency virus type 1 group M subtype B (isolate BRU/LAI) (HIV-1).
