[The description below was written by a language model from this plasmid's Addgene catalogue record and pLannotate feature annotations shown in this document.]
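Description:
pHAGE2-TetO-OCT4-KLF4-cMYC is an HIV-1-derived lentiviral transfer plasmid built on the pHAGE2-TetO backbone. It is used to produce lentiviruses that deliver three human reprogramming factors from a single inducible transcript. In bacteria it is maintained through a high-copy ColE1/pUC-type origin and selected with ampicillin via the β-lactamase gene. The viral portion carries a truncated 5' LTR, the Ψ packaging signal with an adjoining gag fragment, the Rev response element for Rev-dependent export of the genomic RNA, and the cPPT/CTS. Downstream of the cargo sit a WPRE, which boosts transcript stability and expression, and a self-inactivating ΔU3 3' LTR with an embedded loxP site. A loxP site in this position would be copied to both ends of the provirus during reverse transcription, so Cre should be able to excise the integrated cassette, although the record does not state this use.

The payload is driven by a tetracycline response element of seven tetO repeats joined to a minimal CMV promoter. Expression therefore depends on a separately supplied tetracycline-controlled transactivator and on doxycycline. Three human coding sequences follow in the same orientation: POU5F1 (OCT4), KLF4 (annotated as a fragment) and MYC. The catalogue entry calls the vector polycistronic, but the short linkers between the coding sequences are not annotated, so their nature (for example 2A peptides or an IRES) is not stated. No mammalian selection marker or reporter is annotated. The vector deliberately omits a SOX factor. It is intended to be combined with separate SOX-expressing vectors in pluripotency reprogramming experiments, so that different SOX proteins or variants can be compared for their ability to cooperate with OCT4, KLF4 and c-MYC.
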