Addgene plasmid #216175: pHAGE2-TetO-OCT4-KLF4-cMYC
Purpose: Generate lentiviruses encoding for OCT4, KLF4 and c-MYC (polycistronic vector); used in conjunction with SOX vectors for pluripotency reprogramming
Depositing lab: Ralf Jauch. Depositing organization: University of Hong Kong. Publication: An acidic residue within the OCT4 dimerization interface of SOX17 is necessary and sufficient to overcome its pluripotency-inducing activity. Ho SY, Hu H, Ho DHH, Renom APS, Yeung SW, Boerner F, Weng M, Hutchins AP, Jauch R. Stem Cell Reports. 2025 Mar 11;20(3):102398. doi: 10.1016/j.stemcr.2025.102398. Epub 2025 Feb 6. PubMed 39919754.
Backbone
  Vector backbone: pHAGE2-TetO
  Vector type: Lentiviral
Growth in bacteria
  Bacterial resistance: Ampicillin, 100 μg/mL
  Growth temperature: 37°C
  Growth strain: NEB Stable
  Copy number: High Copy
Gene/Insert
  Gene/Insert name: OCT4
  Species: H. sapiens (human)
  Entrez Gene: POU5F1 (a.k.a. OCT3, OCT4, OCT4Borf1, OTF-3, OTF3, OTF4, Oct-3, Oct-4, Oct3/4); KLF4 (a.k.a. EZF, GKLF); MYC (a.k.a. MRTL, MYCC, bHLHe39, c-Myc)
  Cloning method: Restriction Enzyme; 5′ cloning site Unknown (unknown if destroyed)
Terms and licenses: Academic/Nonprofit Terms; Industry Terms: Not Available to Industry
Depositor comments: Encodes for a total of three genes: OCT4, KLF4, c-MYC
How to cite: pHAGE2-TetO-OCT4-KLF4-cMYC was a gift from Ralf Jauch (Addgene plasmid # 216175 ; http://n2t.net/addgene:216175 ; RRID:Addgene_216175)
